Addgene plasmid #155084: pLCHKO_Ptbp_ex8_4
Purpose: Lentiviral plasmid for expressing U6 driven hybrid guide (hg)RNA for deletion of mouse Ptbp exon 8 using SpCas9 and LbCas12a nucleases (CHyMErA system)
Depositing lab: Benjamin Blencowe & Jason Moffat. Depositing organization: University of Toronto. Publication: Genetic interaction mapping and exon-resolution functional genomics with a hybrid Cas9-Cas12a platform. Gonatopoulos-Pournatzis T, Aregger M, Brown KR, Farhangmehr S, Braunschweig U, Ward HN, Ha KCH, Weiss A, Billmann M, Durbic T, Myers CL, Blencowe BJ, Moffat J. Nat Biotechnol. 2020 May;38(5):638-648. doi: 10.1038/s41587-020-0437-z. Epub 2020 Mar 16. PubMed 32249828.
Backbone
  Vector backbone: pLCHKO
  Backbone size w/o insert (bp): 7481
  Vector type: Mammalian Expression, Lentiviral, CRISPR
  Selectable markers: Puromycin
Growth in bacteria
  Bacterial resistance: Ampicillin, 100 μg/mL
  Growth temperature: 30°C
  Growth strain: NEB Stable
  Copy number: High Copy
Gene/Insert
  Gene/Insert name: (hg)RNA for deletion of mouse Ptbp exon 8 using SpCas9 and LbCas12a nucleases
  gRNA/shRNA sequence: TGCGTCCTCGTCCTCGCCAGgtttcagagctatgctggaaacagcatagcaagttgaaataaggctagtccgttatcaacttgaaaaagtggcaccgagtcggtgctaatttctactaagtgtagatTTTCTAGGTGCGCCCGGCAT
  Species: M. musculus (mouse)
  Insert size (bp): 147
  Promoter: U6
  Cloning method: Restriction Enzyme; 5′ cloning site BfuAI (destroyed during cloning); 3′ cloning site BfuAI (destroyed during cloning)
  Sequencing primers: 5′ actatcatatgcttaccgtaac
Terms and licenses: Academic/Nonprofit Terms; Industry Terms: Not Available to Industry
Depositor comments: U6-driven hgRNA cassette encoded on anti-sense strand
How to cite: pLCHKO_Ptbp_ex8_4 was a gift from Benjamin Blencowe & Jason Moffat (Addgene plasmid # 155084 ; http://n2t.net/addgene:155084 ; RRID:Addgene_155084)
