[The description below was written by a language model from this plasmid's Addgene catalogue record and pLannotate feature annotations shown in this document.]
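Description:
pLCHKO_Ptbp_ex8_4 is a third-generation-style, self-inactivating HIV-1 lentiviral transfer plasmid built on the pLCHKO backbone for use with the CHyMErA hybrid Cas9–Cas12a genome-editing system. In bacteria it is maintained through a high-copy ColE1/pUC-type origin and selected with ampicillin via β-lactamase; an f1 origin, an SV40 origin and remnants of a lac/lacZα cloning region are also annotated in the backbone. The viral portion comprises an RSV promoter driving a truncated 5' LTR, which makes genomic RNA production Tat-independent, followed by the Ψ packaging signal with a partial gag sequence, the RRE for Rev-dependent export, a cPPT/CTS, WPRE and a ΔU3 3' LTR, with an SV40 polyadenylation signal downstream.

The payload is a 147 bp hybrid guide RNA (hgRNA) expressed from a human U6 RNA polymerase III promoter. As the depositor notes and the feature table confirms, this cassette lies on the antisense strand relative to the viral genome. The hgRNA fuses an SpCas9 spacer and its tracrRNA-derived scaffold to an LbCas12a direct repeat and a second spacer. Cas12a's own RNA-processing activity can separate the two guides, so a single transcript programs both nucleases. Here the two guides are designed to delete exon 8 of the mouse gene recorded as Ptbp. The nucleases themselves are not encoded on this plasmid and must be supplied separately. A human PGK promoter drives puromycin N-acetyltransferase for selection of transduced mammalian cells. The construct is intended for lentiviral delivery into Cas9- and Cas12a-expressing mouse cells for exon-resolution loss-of-function studies; the "_4" suffix suggests it is one of several guide designs for this exon, though the record does not say so.
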