Features (pLannotate 1.2.2; 27 found; start..end, strand, type, name):
     38..626     +  rep_origin     ori: high-copy-number ColE1/pMB1/pBR322/pUC origin of replication
    809..901     +  CDS            lacI (fragment): lac repressor; lacI; The lac repressor binds to the lac operator to inhibit transcription in E. coli. This inhibition can be relieved by adding lactose or isopropyl-β-D-thiogalactopyranoside (IPTG).
    914..935     +  protein_bind   CAP binding site: CAP binding activates transcription in the presence of cAMP. E. coli catabolite activator protein
    950..980     +  promoter       lac promoter: promoter for the E. coli lac operon
    988..1004    +  protein_bind   lac operator: The lac repressor binds to the lac operator to inhibit transcription in E. coli. This inhibition can be relieved by adding lactose or isopropyl-β-D-thiogalactopyranoside (IPTG). lac repressor encoded by lacI
   1049..1067    +  promoter       T3 promoter: promoter for bacteriophage T3 RNA polymerase
   1095..1321    +  promoter       RSV promoter: Rous sarcoma virus enhancer/promoter
   1322..1502    +  LTR            5' LTR (truncated): truncated 5' long terminal repeat (LTR) from HIV-1
   1549..1674    +  misc_feature   HIV-1 Ψ: packaging signal of human immunodeficiency virus type 1
   1658..2021    +  CDS            HIV-1 gag (fragment): gag protein from human immunodeficiency virus 1; gag
   2167..2400    +  misc_feature   RRE: The Rev response element (RRE) of HIV-1 allows for Rev-dependent mRNA export from the nucleus to the cytoplasm.
   2777..2803    +  CDS            Rev (fragment): human immunodeficiency virus 1 (HIV-1) Rev protein; rev; enhances nuclear export of unspliced and incompletely spliced viral mRNAs
   2862..2929    -  misc_RNA       tracrRNA (fragment): trans-activating CRISPR RNA for the Streptococcus pyogenes CRISPR/Cas9 system
   2977..3217    -  promoter       U6 promoter: RNA polymerase III promoter for human U6 snRNA
   3259..3376    +  misc_feature   cPPT/CTS: central polypurine tract and central termination sequence of HIV-1
   3435..3935    +  promoter       hPGK promoter: human phosphoglycerate kinase 1 promoter
   3957..4556    +  CDS            PuroR (fragment): puromycin N-acetyltransferase; pac from Streptomyces; confers resistance to puromycin
   4572..5160    +  misc_feature   WPRE: woodchuck hepatitis virus posttranscriptional regulatory element
   5211..5230    +  misc_feature   cPPT/CTS (fragment): central polypurine tract and central termination sequence of HIV-1
   5232..5465    +  LTR            3' LTR (ΔU3): self-inactivating 3' long terminal repeat (LTR) from HIV-1
   5543..5664    +  polyA_signal   SV40 poly(A) signal: SV40 polyadenylation signal
   5704..5839    +  rep_origin     SV40 ori: SV40 origin of replication
   5860..5878    -  promoter       T7 promoter: promoter for bacteriophage T7 RNA polymerase
   5886..6041    +  CDS            lacZα (fragment): LacZα fragment of β-galactosidase; lacZ fragment
   6046..6474    +  rep_origin     f1 ori (sequence partly withheld): f1 bacteriophage origin of replication; arrow indicates direction of (+) strand synthesis
   6527..6631    +  promoter       AmpR promoter: bla
   6632..7492    +  CDS            AmpR: β-lactamase; bla; confers resistance to ampicillin, carbenicillin, and related antibiotics
>Addgene plasmid #155084 | pLCHKO_Ptbp_ex8_4 | addgene full sequence | sequence record 308527 | Addgene NGS Result
GAGCGTCAGACCCCGTAGAAAAGATCAAAGGATCTTCTTGAGATCCTTTTTTTCTGCGCGTAATCTGCTG
CTTGCAAACAAAAAAACCACCGCTACCAGCGGTGGTTTGTTTGCCGGATCAAGAGCTACCAACTCTTTTT
CCGAAGGTAACTGGCTTCAGCAGAGCGCAGATACCAAATACTGTTCTTCTAGTGTAGCCGTAGTTAGGCC
ACCACTTCAAGAACTCTGTAGCACCGCCTACATACCTCGCTCTGCTAATCCTGTTACCAGTGGCTGCTGC
CAGTGGCGATAAGTCGTGTCTTACCGGGTTGGACTCAAGACGATAGTTACCGGATAAGGCGCAGCGGTCG
GGCTGAACGGGGGGTTCGTGCACACAGCCCAGCTTGGAGCGAACGACCTACACCGAACTGAGATACCTAC
AGCGTGAGCTATGAGAAAGCGCCACGCTTCCCGAAGGGAGAAAGGCGGACAGGTATCCGGTAAGCGGCAG
GGTCGGAACAGGAGAGCGCACGAGGGAGCTTCCAGGGGGAAACGCCTGGTATCTTTATAGTCCTGTCGGG
TTTCGCCACCTCTGACTTGAGCGTCGATTTTTGTGATGCTCGTCAGGGGGGCGGAGCCTATGGAAAAACG
CCAGCAACGCGGCCTTTTTACGGTTCCTGGCCTTTTGCTGGCCTTTTGCTCACATGTTCTTTCCTGCGTT
ATCCCCTGATTCTGTGGATAACCGTATTACCGCCTTTGAGTGAGCTGATACCGCTCGCCGCAGCCGAACG
ACCGAGCGCAGCGAGTCAGTGAGCGAGGAAGCGGAAGAGCGCCCAATACGCAAACCGCCTCTCCCCGCGC
GTTGGCCGATTCATTAATGCAGCTGGCACGACAGGTTTCCCGACTGGAAAGCGGGCAGTGAGCGCAACGC
AATTAATGTGAGTTAGCTCACTCATTAGGCACCCCAGGCTTTACACTTTATGCTTCCGGCTCGTATGTTG
TGTGGAATTGTGAGCGGATAACAATTTCACACAGGAAACAGCTATGACCATGATTACGCCAAGCGCGCAA
TTAACCCTCACTAAAGGGAACAAAAGCTGGAGCTGCAAGCTTAATGTAGTCTTATGCAATACTCTTGTAG
TCTTGCAACATGGTAACGATGAGTTAGCAACATGCCTTACAAGGAGAGAAAAAGCACCGTGCATGCCGAT
TGGTGGAAGTAAGGTGGTACGATCGTGCCTTATTAGGAAGGCAACAGACGGGTCTGACATGGATTGGACG
AACCACTGAATTGCCGCATTGCAGAGATATTGTATTTAAGTGCCTAGCTCGATACATAAACGGGTCTCTC
TGGTTAGACCAGATCTGAGCCTGGGAGCTCTCTGGCTAACTAGGGAACCCACTGCTTAAGCCTCAATAAA
GCTTGCCTTGAGTGCTTCAAGTAGTGTGTGCCCGTCTGTTGTGTGACTCTGGTAACTAGAGATCCCTCAG
ACCCTTTTAGTCAGTGTGGAAAATCTCTAGCAGTGGCGCCCGAACAGGGACTTGAAAGCGAAAGGGAAAC
CAGAGGAGCTCTCTCGACGCAGGACTCGGCTTGCTGAAGCGCGCACGGCAAGAGGCGAGGGGCGGCGACT
GGTGAGTACGCCAAAAATTTTGACTAGCGGAGGCTAGAAGGAGAGAGATGGGTGCGAGAGCGTCAGTATT
AAGCGGGGGAGAATTAGATCGCGATGGGAAAAAATTCGGTTAAGGCCAGGGGGAAAGAAAAAATATAAAT
TAAAACATATAGTATGGGCAAGCAGGGAGCTAGAACGATTCGCAGTTAATCCTGGCCTGTTAGAAACATC
AGAAGGCTGTAGACAAATACTGGGACAGCTACAACCATCCCTTCAGACAGGATCAGAAGAACTTAGATCA
TTATATAATACAGTAGCAACCCTCTATTGTGTGCATCAAAGGATAGAGATAAAAGACACCAAGGAAGCTT
TAGACAAGATAGAGGAAGAGCAAAACAAAAGTAAGACCACCGCACAGCAAGCGGCCGCTGATCTTCAGAC
CTGGAGGAGGAGATATGAGGGACAATTGGAGAAGTGAATTATATAAATATAAAGTAGTAAAAATTGAACC
ATTAGGAGTAGCACCCACCAAGGCAAAGAGAAGAGTGGTGCAGAGAGAAAAAAGAGCAGTGGGAATAGGA
GCTTTGTTCCTTGGGTTCTTGGGAGCAGCAGGAAGCACTATGGGCGCAGCGTCAATGACGCTGACGGTAC
AGGCCAGACAATTATTGTCTGGTATAGTGCAGCAGCAGAACAATTTGCTGAGGGCTATTGAGGCGCAACA
GCATCTGTTGCAACTCACAGTCTGGGGCATCAAGCAGCTCCAGGCAAGAATCCTGGCTGTGGAAAGATAC
CTAAAGGATCAACAGCTCCTGGGGATTTGGGGTTGCTCTGGAAAACTCATTTGCACCACTGCTGTGCCTT
GGAATGCTAGTTGGAGTAATAAATCTCTGGAACAGATTTGGAATCACACGACCTGGATGGAGTGGGACAG
AGAAATTAACAATTACACAAGCTTAATACACTCCTTAATTGAAGAATCGCAAAACCAGCAAGAAAAGAAT
GAACAAGAATTATTGGAATTAGATAAATGGGCAAGTTTGTGGAATTGGTTTAACATAACAAATTGGCTGT
GGTATATAAAATTATTCATAATGATAGTAGGAGGCTTGGTAGGTTTAAGAATAGTTTTTGCTGTACTTTC
TATAGTGAATAGAGTTAGGCAGGGATATTCACCATTATCGTTTCAGACCCACCTCCCAACCCCGAGGGGA
CCCAGAGAATTCAAAAAAAAATGCCGGGCGCACCTAGAAAATCTACACTTAGTAGAAATTAGCACCGACT
CGGTGCCACTTTTTCAAGTTGATAACGGACTAGCCTTATTTCAACTTGCTATGCTGTTTCCAGCATAGCT
CTGAAACCTGGCGAGGACGAGGACGCACGGTACCTCGTCCTTTCCACAAGATATATAAAGCCAAGAAATC
GAAATACTTTCAAGTTACGGTAAGCATATGATAGTCCATTTTAAAACATAATTTTAAAACTGCAAACTAC
CCAAGAAATTATTACTTTCTACGTCACGTATTTTGTACTAATATCTTTGTGTTTACAGTCAAATTAATTC
TAATTATCTCTCTAACAGCCTTGTATCGTATATGCAAATATGAAGGAATCATGGGAAATAGGCCCTCGAA
TTCTAGATCTTGAGACAAATGGCAGTATTCATCCACAATTTTAAAAGAAAAGGGGGGATTGGGGGGTACA
GTGCAGGGGAAAGAATAGTAGACATAATAGCAACAGACATACAAACTAAAGAATTACAAAAACAAATTAC
AAAAATTCAAAATTTTCGGGTTTATTACAGGGACAGCAGAGATCCACTTTGGCGCCGGCTCGAGGGGGCC
CGGGTTGCGCCTTTTCCAAGGCAGCCCTGGGTTTGCGCAGGGACGCGGCTGCTCTGGGCGTGGTTCCGGG
AAACGCAGCGGCGCCGACCCTGGGTCTCGCACATTCTTCACGTCCGTTCGCAGCGTCACCCGGATCTTCG
CCGCTACCCTTGTGGGCCCCCCGGCGACGCTTCCTGCTCCGCCCCTAAGTCGGGAAGGTTCCTTGCGGTT
CGCGGCGTGCCGGACGTGACAAACGGAAGCCGCAGCTCACACTAGTACCCTCGCAGACGGACAGCGCCAG
GGAGCAATGGCAGCGCGCCGACCGCGATGGGCTGTGGCCAATAGCGGCTGCTCAGCAGGGCGCGCCGAGA
GCAGCGGCCGGGAAGGGGCGGTGCGGGAGGCGGGGTGTGGGGCGGTAGTGTGGGCCCTGTTCCTGCCCGC
GCGGTGTTCCGCATTCTGCAAGCCTCCGGAGCGCACGTCGGCAGTCGGCTCCCTCGTTGACCGAATCACC
GACCTCTCTCCCCAGGGGGATCCACCGGAGCTTACCATGACCGAGTACAAGCCCACGGTGCGCCTCGCCA
CCCGCGACGACGTCCCCAGGGCCGTACGCACCCTCGCCGCCGCGTTCGCCGACTACCCCGCCACGCGCCA
CACCGTCGATCCGGACCGCCACATCGAGCGGGTCACCGAGCTGCAAGAACTCTTCCTCACGCGCGTCGGG
CTCGACATCGGCAAGGTGTGGGTCGCGGACGACGGCGCCGCCGTGGCGGTCTGGACCACGCCGGAGAGCG
TCGAAGCGGGGGCGGTGTTCGCCGAGATCGGCCCGCGCATGGCCGAGTTGAGCGGTTCCCGGCTGGCCGC
GCAGCAACAGATGGAAGGCCTCCTGGCGCCGCACCGGCCCAAGGAGCCCGCGTGGTTCCTGGCCACCGTC
GGTGTTTCGCCCGACCACCAGGGCAAGGGTCTGGGCAGCGCCGTCGTGCTCCCCGGAGTGGAGGCGGCCG
AGCGCGCCGGGGTGCCCGCCTTCCTGGAGACCTCCGCGCCCCGCAACCTCCCCTTCTACGAGCGGCTCGG
CTTCACCGTCACCGCCGACGTCGAGGTGCCCGAAGGACCGCGCACCTGGTGCATGACCCGCAAGCCCGGT
GCCTGAACGCGTTAAGTCGACAATCAACCTCTGGATTACAAAATTTGTGAAAGATTGACTGGTATTCTTA
ACTATGTTGCTCCTTTTACGCTATGTGGATACGCTGCTTTAATGCCTTTGTATCATGCTATTGCTTCCCG
TATGGCTTTCATTTTCTCCTCCTTGTATAAATCCTGGTTGCTGTCTCTTTATGAGGAGTTGTGGCCCGTT
GTCAGGCAACGTGGCGTGGTGTGCACTGTGTTTGCTGACGCAACCCCCACTGGTTGGGGCATTGCCACCA
CCTGTCAGCTCCTTTCCGGGACTTTCGCTTTCCCCCTCCCTATTGCCACGGCGGAACTCATCGCCGCCTG
CCTTGCCCGCTGCTGGACAGGGGCTCGGCTGTTGGGCACTGACAATTCCGTGGTGTTGTCGGGGAAATCA
TCGTCCTTTCCTTGGCTGCTCGCCTGTGTTGCCACCTGGATTCTGCGCGGGACGTCCTTCTGCTACGTCC
CTTCGGCCCTCAATCCAGCGGACCTTCCTTCCCGCGGCCTGCTGCCGGCTCTGCGGCCTCTTCCGCGTCT
TCGCCTTCGCCCTCAGACGAGTCGGATCTCCCTTTGGGCCGCCTCCCCGCGTCGACTTTAAGACCAATGA
CTTACAAGGCAGCTGTAGATCTTAGCCACTTTTTAAAAGAAAAGGGGGGACTGGAAGGGCTAATTCACTC
CCAACGAAGACAAGATCTGCTTTTTGCTTGTACTGGGTCTCTCTGGTTAGACCAGATCTGAGCCTGGGAG
CTCTCTGGCTAACTAGGGAACCCACTGCTTAAGCCTCAATAAAGCTTGCCTTGAGTGCTTCAAGTAGTGT
GTGCCCGTCTGTTGTGTGACTCTGGTAACTAGAGATCCCTCAGACCCTTTTAGTCAGTGTGGAAAATCTC
TAGCAGTACGTATAGTAGTTCATGTCATCTTATTATTCAGTATTTATAACTTGCAAAGAAATGAATATCA
GAGAGTGAGAGGAACTTGTTTATTGCAGCTTATAATGGTTACAAATAAAGCAATAGCATCACAAATTTCA
CAAATAAAGCATTTTTTTCACTGCATTCTAGTTGTGGTTTGTCCAAACTCATCAATGTATCTTATCATGT
CTGGCTCTAGCTATCCCGCCCCTAACTCCGCCCATCCCGCCCCTAACTCCGCCCAGTTCCGCCCATTCTC
CGCCCCATGGCTGACTAATTTTTTTTATTTATGCAGAGGCCGAGGCCGCCTCGGCCTCTGAGCTATTCCA
GAAGTAGTGAGGAGGCTTTTTTGGAGGCCTAGGGACGTACCCAATTCGCCCTATAGTGAGTCGTATTACG
CGCGCTCACTGGCCGTCGTTTTACAACGTCGTGACTGGGAAAACCCTGGCGTTACCCAACTTAATCGCCT
TGCAGCACATCCCCCTTTCGCCAGCTGGCGTAATAGCGAAGAGGCCCGCACCGATCGCCCTTCCCAACAG
TTGCGCAGCCTGAATGGCGAATGGG
[124 nt withheld, positions 6046-6169]
C
[91 nt withheld, positions 6171-6261]
A
[49 nt withheld, positions 6263-6311]
CCTTTGACGTTGGAGTCCACGTTCTTT
[37 nt withheld, positions 6339-6375]
ACCCTATCTCGGTCTATTCTTTTGATTTATAAGGGATTTTGCCGATTTCGGCCTATTGGTTAAAAAATGA
GCTGATTTAACAAAAATTTAACGCGAATTTTAACAAAATATTAACGCTTACAATTTAGGTGGCACTTTTC
GGGGAAATGTGCGCGGAACCCCTATTTGTTTATTTTTCTAAATACATTCAAATATGTATCCGCTCATGAG
ACAATAACCCTGATAAATGCTTCAATAATATTGAAAAAGGAAGAGTATGAGTATTCAACATTTCCGTGTC
GCCCTTATTCCCTTTTTTGCGGCATTTTGCCTTCCTGTTTTTGCTCACCCAGAAACGCTGGTGAAAGTAA
AAGATGCTGAAGATCAGTTGGGTGCACGAGTGGGTTACATCGAACTGGATCTCAACAGCGGTAAGATCCT
TGAGAGTTTTCGCCCCGAAGAACGTTTTCCAATGATGAGCACTTTTAAAGTTCTGCTATGTGGCGCGGTA
TTATCCCGTATTGACGCCGGGCAAGAGCAACTCGGTCGCCGCATACACTATTCTCAGAATGACTTGGTTG
AGTACTCACCAGTCACAGAAAAGCATCTTACGGATGGCATGACAGTAAGAGAATTATGCAGTGCTGCCAT
AACCATGAGTGATAACACTGCGGCCAACTTACTTCTGACAACGATCGGAGGACCGAAGGAGCTAACCGCT
TTTTTGCACAACATGGGGGATCATGTAACTCGCCTTGATCGTTGGGAACCGGAGCTGAATGAAGCCATAC
CAAACGACGAGCGTGACACCACGATGCCTGTAGCAATGGCAACAACGTTGCGCAAACTATTAACTGGCGA
ACTACTTACTCTAGCTTCCCGGCAACAATTAATAGACTGGATGGAGGCGGATAAAGTTGCAGGACCACTT
CTGCGCTCGGCCCTTCCGGCTGGCTGGTTTATTGCTGATAAATCTGGAGCCGGTGAGCGTGGGTCTCGCG
GTATCATTGCAGCACTGGGGCCAGATGGTAAGCCCTCCCGTATCGTAGTTATCTACACGACGGGGAGTCA
GGCAACTATGGATGAACGAAATAGACAGATCGCTGAGATAGGTGCCTCACTGATTAAGCATTGGTAACTG
TCAGACCAAGTTTACTCATATATACTTTAGATTGATTTAAAACTTCATTTTTAATTTAAAAGGATCTAGG
TGAAGATCCTTTTTGATAATCTCATGACCAAAATCCCTTAACGTGAGTTTTCGTTCCACT
